LOCUS       Exported 7084 bp ds-DNA circular SYN 13-MAY-2021
DEFINITION  pRS416 carrying Gateway cassette for three inserts.
ACCESSION   .
VERSION     .
KEYWORDS    p416 3-F GW
SOURCE      synthetic DNA construct
  ORGANISM  synthetic DNA construct
REFERENCE   1 (bases 1 to 7084)
  TITLE     Fluorescent X-QTL
  JOURNAL   Unpublished
REFERENCE   2 (bases 1 to 7084)
  AUTHORS   .
  TITLE     Direct Submission
  JOURNAL   Exported May 13, 2021 from SnapGene Server 1.1.58
            http://www.snapgene.com
FEATURES             Location/Qualifiers
     source          1..7084
                     /organism="synthetic DNA construct"
                     /mol_type="other DNA"
     primer_bind     complement(29..51)
                     /label=pGEX 3'
                     /note="pGEX vectors, reverse primer"
     primer_bind     151..170
                     /label=pRS-marker
                     /note="pRS vectors, use to sequence yeast selectable
                     marker"
     promoter        201..416
                     /gene="S. cerevisiae URA3"
                     /label=URA3 promoter
     CDS             417..1220
                     /codon_start=1
                     /gene="S. cerevisiae URA3"
                     /product="orotidine-5'-phosphate decarboxylase, required
                     for uracil biosynthesis"
                     /label=URA3
                     /note="yeast auxotrophic marker, counterselectable with
                     5-fluoroorotic acid (5-FOA)"
                     /translation="MSKATYKERAATHPSPVAAKLFNIMHEKQTNLCASLDVRTTKELL
                     ELVEALGPKICLLKTHVDILTDFSMEGTVKPLKALSAKYNFLLFEDRKFADIGNTVKLQ
                     YSAGVYRIAEWADITNAHGVVGPGIVSGLKQAAEEVTKEPRGLLMLAELSCKGSLSTGE
                     YTKGTVDIAKSDKDFVIGFIAQRDMGGRDEGYDWLIMTPGVGLDDKGDALGQQYRTVDD
                     VVSTGSDIIIVGRGLFAKGRDAKVEGERYRKAGWEAYLRRCGQQN"
     rep_origin      complement(1351..1806)
                     /direction=LEFT
                     /label=f1 ori
                     /note="f1 bacteriophage origin of replication; arrow
                     indicates direction of (+) strand synthesis"
     primer_bind     complement(1488..1509)
                     /label=F1ori-F
                     /note="F1 origin, forward primer"
     primer_bind     1700..1719
                     /label=F1ori-R
                     /note="F1 origin, reverse primer"
     primer_bind     1936..1958
                     /label=M13/pUC Forward
                     /note="In lacZ gene"
     primer_bind     1950..1967
                     /label=M13 Forward
                     /note="In lacZ gene. Also called M13-F20 or M13 (-21)
                     Forward"
     primer_bind     1951..1967
                     /label=M13 fwd
                     /note="common sequencing primer, one of multiple similar
                     variants"
     primer_bind     1977..1996
                     /label=T7
                     /note="T7 promoter, forward primer"
     promoter        1977..1995
                     /label=T7 promoter
                     /note="promoter for bacteriophage T7 RNA polymerase"
     primer_bind     2020..2036
                     /label=pBluescriptKS
                     /note="For pBluescript vector"
     primer_bind     2021..2037
                     /label=KS primer
                     /note="common sequencing primer, one of multiple similar
                     variants"
     protein_bind    2085..2208
                     /gene="mutant version of attR"
                     /label=attR3
                     /bound_moiety="LR Clonase(TM)"
                     /note="recombination site for the Gateway(R) LR reaction"
     promoter        2354..2456
                     /label=cat promoter
                     /note="promoter of the E. coli cat gene encoding
                     chloramphenicol acetyltransferase"
     CDS             2457..3110
                     /codon_start=1
                     /gene="cat"
                     /product="chloramphenicol acetyltransferase"
                     /label=CmR
                     /note="confers resistance to chloramphenicol"
                     /translation="MEKKITGYTTVDISQWHRKEHFEAFQSVAQCTYNQTVQLDITAFL
                     KTVKKNKHKFYPAFIHILARLMNAHPEFRMAMKDGELVIWDSVHPCYTVFHEQTETFSS
                     LWSEYHDDFRQFLHIYSQDVACYGENLAYFPKGFIENMFFVSANPWVSFTSFDLNVANM
                     DNFFAPVFTMGKYYTQGDKVLMPLAIQVHHAVCDGFHVGRMLNELQQYCDEWQGG"
     primer_bind     complement(2523..2542)
                     /label=CAT-R
                     /note="Chloramphenicol resistance gene, reverse primer"
     CDS             3460..3765
                     /codon_start=1
                     /gene="ccdB"
                     /product="CcdB, a bacterial toxin that poisons DNA gyrase"
                     /label=ccdB
                     /note="Plasmids containing the ccdB gene cannot be
                     propagated in standard E. coli strains."
                     /translation="MQFKVYTYKRESRYRLFVDVQSDIIDTPGRRMVIPLASARLLSDK
                     VSRELYPVVHIGDESWRMMTTDMASVPVSVIGEEVADLSHRENDIKNAINLMFWGI"
     primer_bind     3644..3663
                     /label=ccdB-fwd
                     /note="ccdB gene, forward primer"
     protein_bind    complement(4113..4237)
                     /gene="mutant version of attR"
                     /label=attR4
                     /bound_moiety="LR Clonase(TM)"
                     /note="recombination site for the Gateway(R) LR reaction"
     primer_bind     complement(4257..4273)
                     /label=SK primer
                     /note="common sequencing primer, one of multiple similar
                     variants"
     primer_bind     complement(4257..4273)
                     /label=pBluescriptSK
                     /note="For pBluescript vector"
     primer_bind     complement(4310..4330)
                     /label=T3
                     /note="T3 promoter, forward primer"
     promoter        complement(4310..4328)
                     /label=T3 promoter
                     /note="promoter for bacteriophage T3 RNA polymerase"
     primer_bind     complement(4349..4365)
                     /label=M13 rev
                     /note="common sequencing primer, one of multiple similar
                     variants"
     primer_bind     complement(4349..4365)
                     /label=M13 Reverse
                     /note="In lacZ gene. Also called M13-rev"
     primer_bind     complement(4362..4384)
                     /label=M13/pUC Reverse
                     /note="In lacZ gene"
     protein_bind    4373..4389
                     /label=lac operator
                     /bound_moiety="lac repressor encoded by lacI"
                     /note="The lac repressor binds to the lac operator to
                     inhibit transcription in E. coli. This inhibition can be
                     relieved by adding lactose or
                     isopropyl-beta-D-thiogalactopyranoside (IPTG)."
     promoter        complement(4397..4427)
                     /label=lac promoter
                     /note="promoter for the E. coli lac operon"
     primer_bind     complement(4580..4597)
                     /label=L4440
                     /note="L4440 vector, forward primer"
     rep_origin      complement(4751..5339)
                     /direction=LEFT
                     /label=ori
                     /note="high-copy-number ColE1/pMB1/pBR322/pUC origin of
                     replication"
     primer_bind     complement(4831..4850)
                     /label=pBR322ori-F
                     /note="pBR322 origin, forward primer"
     CDS             complement(5510..6370)
                     /codon_start=1
                     /gene="bla"
                     /product="beta-lactamase"
                     /label=AmpR
                     /note="confers resistance to ampicillin, carbenicillin, and
                     related antibiotics"
                     /translation="MSIQHFRVALIPFFAAFCLPVFAHPETLVKVKDAEDQLGARVGYI
                     ELDLNSGKILESFRPEERFPMMSTFKVLLCGAVLSRIDAGQEQLGRRIHYSQNDLVEYS
                     PVTEKHLTDGMTVRELCSAAITMSDNTAANLLLTTIGGPKELTAFLHNMGDHVTRLDRW
                     EPELNEAIPNDERDTTMPVAMATTLRKLLTGELLTLASRQQLIDWMEADKVAGPLLRSA
                     LPAGWFIADKSGAGERGSRGIIAALGPDGKPSRIVVIYTTGSQATMDERNRQIAEIGAS
                     LIKHW"
     primer_bind     6133..6152
                     /label=Amp-R
                     /note="Ampicillin resistance gene, reverse primer"
     promoter        complement(6371..6475)
                     /gene="bla"
                     /label=AmpR promoter
     misc_feature    6512..7015
                     /label=CEN/ARS
                     /note="S. cerevisiae CEN6 centromere fused to an
                     autonomously replicating sequence"
     primer_bind     7057..7075
                     /label=pBRforEco
                     /note="pBR322 vectors, upsteam of EcoRI site, forward
                     primer"
ORIGIN
        1 tcgcgcgttt cggtgatgac ggtgaaaacc tctgacacat gcagctcccg gagacggtca
       61 cagcttgtct gtaagcggat gccgggagca gacaagcccg tcagggcgcg tcagcgggtg
      121 ttggcgggtg tcggggctgg cttaactatg cggcatcaga gcagattgta ctgagagtgc
      181 accataccac agcttttcaa ttcaattcat catttttttt ttattctttt ttttgatttc
      241 ggtttctttg aaattttttt gattcggtaa tctccgaaca gaaggaagaa cgaaggaagg
      301 agcacagact tagattggta tatatacgca tatgtagtgt tgaagaaaca tgaaattgcc
      361 cagtattctt aacccaactg cacagaacaa aaacctgcag gaaacgaaga taaatcatgt
      421 cgaaagctac atataaggaa cgtgctgcta ctcatcctag tcctgttgct gccaagctat
      481 ttaatatcat gcacgaaaag caaacaaact tgtgtgcttc attggatgtt cgtaccacca
      541 aggaattact ggagttagtt gaagcattag gtcccaaaat ttgtttacta aaaacacatg
      601 tggatatctt gactgatttt tccatggagg gcacagttaa gccgctaaag gcattatccg
      661 ccaagtacaa ttttttactc ttcgaagaca gaaaatttgc tgacattggt aatacagtca
      721 aattgcagta ctctgcgggt gtatacagaa tagcagaatg ggcagacatt acgaatgcac
      781 acggtgtggt gggcccaggt attgttagcg gtttgaagca ggcggcagaa gaagtaacaa
      841 aggaacctag aggccttttg atgttagcag aattgtcatg caagggctcc ctatctactg
      901 gagaatatac taagggtact gttgacattg cgaagagcga caaagatttt gttatcggct
      961 ttattgctca aagagacatg ggtggaagag atgaaggtta cgattggttg attatgacac
     1021 ccggtgtggg tttagatgac aagggagacg cattgggtca acagtataga accgtggatg
     1081 atgtggtctc tacaggatct gacattatta ttgttggaag aggactattt gcaaagggaa
     1141 gggatgctaa ggtagagggt gaacgttaca gaaaagcagg ctgggaagca tatttgagaa
     1201 gatgcggcca gcaaaactaa aaaactgtat tataagtaaa tgcatgtata ctaaactcac
     1261 aaattagagc ttcaatttaa ttatatcagt tattacccta tgcggtgtga aataccgcac
     1321 agatgcgtaa ggagaaaata ccgcatcagg aaattgtaaa cgttaatatt ttgttaaaat
     1381 tcgcgttaaa tttttgttaa atcagctcat tttttaacca ataggccgaa atcggcaaaa
     1441 tcccttataa atcaaaagaa tagaccgaga tagggttgag tgttgttcca gtttggaaca
     1501 agagtccact attaaagaac gtggactcca acgtcaaagg nnnnnnnnnn nnnnnnnnnn
     1561 nnnnnnnnnn nnnnnnnnnn nnnnnnnnnt nnnnnnnnnn nnnnnnnnnn nnnnnnnnnn
     1621 nnnnnnnnnn nnnnnnnnnn nnnnnnnnnn nnnnnnnnnn nnnnnnnnnn nnnnnnnnnn
     1681 ngnnnnnnnn nnnnnnnnnn nnnnnnnnnn nnnnnnnnnn nnnnnnnnnn nnnnnnnnnn
     1741 nnnnnnnnnn nnnnnnnnnn nnnnnnnnnn nnnnnnnnnn nnnnnnnnnn nnnnnnnnnn
     1801 nnnnnncgcg ccattcgcca ttcaggctgc gcaactgttg ggaagggcga tcggtgcggg
     1861 cctcttcgct attacgccag ctggcgaaag ggggatgtgc tgcaaggcga ttaagttggg
     1921 taacgccagg gttttcccag tcacgacgtt gtaaaacgac ggccagtgag cgcgcgtaat
     1981 acgactcact atagggcgaa ttgggtaccg ggccccccct cgaggtcgac ggtatcgata
     2041 agcttgatat cgaattcctg cagccccgac ggccagtgaa ttatcaacta tgtataataa
     2101 agttgaacga gaaacgtaaa atgatataaa tatcaatata ttaaattaga ttttgcataa
     2161 aaaacagact acataatact gtaaaacaca acatatccag tcactatggc ggccgtaagt
     2221 tggcagcatc acccgacgca ctttgcgccg aataaatacc tgtgacggaa gatcacttcg
     2281 cagaataaat aaatcctggt gtccctgttg ataccgggaa gccctgggcc aacttttggc
     2341 gaaaatgaga cgttgatcgg cacgtaagag gttccaactt tcaccataat gaaataagat
     2401 cactaccggg cgtatttttt gagttatcga gattttcagg agctaaggaa gctaaaatgg
     2461 agaaaaaaat cactggatat accaccgttg atatatccca atggcatcgt aaagaacatt
     2521 ttgaggcatt tcagtcagtt gctcaatgta cctataacca gaccgttcag ctggatatta
     2581 cggccttttt aaagaccgta aagaaaaata agcacaagtt ttatccggcc tttattcaca
     2641 ttcttgcccg cctgatgaat gctcatccgg aattccgtat ggcaatgaaa gacggtgagc
     2701 tggtgatatg ggatagtgtt cacccttgtt acaccgtttt ccatgagcaa actgaaacgt
     2761 tttcatcgct ctggagtgaa taccacgacg atttccggca gtttctacac atatattcgc
     2821 aagatgtggc gtgttacggt gaaaacctgg cctatttccc taaagggttt attgagaata
     2881 tgtttttcgt ctcagccaat ccctgggtga gtttcaccag ttttgattta aacgtggcca
     2941 atatggacaa cttcttcgcc cccgttttca ccatgggcaa atattatacg caaggcgaca
     3001 aggtgctgat gccgctggcg attcaggttc atcatgccgt ttgtgatggc ttccatgtcg
     3061 gcagaatgct taatgaatta caacagtact gcgatgagtg gcaggggggg cgtaaacgcc
     3121 gcgtggatcc ggcttactaa aagccagata acagtatgcg tatttgcgcg ctgatttttg
     3181 cggtataaga atatatactg atatgtatac ccgaagtatg tcaaaaagag gtatgctatg
     3241 aagcagcgta ttacagtgac agttgacagc gacagctatc agttgctcaa ggcatatatg
     3301 atgtcaatat ctccggtctg gtaagcacaa ccatgcagaa tgaagcccgt cgtctgcgtg
     3361 ccgaacgctg gaaagcggaa aatcaggaag ggatggctga ggtcgcccgg tttattgaaa
     3421 tgaacggctc ttttgctgac gagaacaggg gctggtgaaa tgcagtttaa ggtttacacc
     3481 tataaaagag agagccgtta tcgtctgttt gtggatgtac agagtgatat tattgacacg
     3541 cccgggcgac ggatggtgat ccccctggcc agtgcacgtc tgctgtcaga taaagtctcc
     3601 cgtgaacttt acccggtggt gcatatcggg gatgaaagct ggcgcatgat gaccaccgat
     3661 atggccagtg tgccggtctc cgttatcggg gaagaagtgg ctgatctcag ccaccgcgaa
     3721 aatgacatca aaaacgccat taacctgatg ttctggggaa tataaatgtc aggctccctt
     3781 atacacagcc agtctgcagg tcgatacagt agaaattaca gaaactttat cacgtttagt
     3841 aagtatagag gctgaaaatc cagatgaagc cgaacgactt gtaagagaaa agtataagag
     3901 ttgtgaaatt gttcttgatg cagatgattt tcaggactat gacactagcg tatatgaata
     3961 ggtagatgtt tttattttgt cacacaaaaa agaggctcgc acctcttttt cttatttctt
     4021 tttatgattt aatacggcat tgaggacaat agcgagtagg ctggatacga cgattccgtt
     4081 tgagaagaac atttggaagg ctgtcggtcg accatagtga ctggatatgt tgtgttttac
     4141 agtattatgt agtctgtttt ttatgcaaaa tctaatttaa tatattgata tttatatcat
     4201 tttacgtttc tcgttcaact tttctataca aagttgatag cttggcgtaa tcgggggatc
     4261 cactagttct agagcggccg ccaccgcggt ggagctccag cttttgttcc ctttagtgag
     4321 ggttaattgc gcgcttggcg taatcatggt catagctgtt tcctgtgtga aattgttatc
     4381 cgctcacaat tccacacaac ataggagccg gaagcataaa gtgtaaagcc tggggtgcct
     4441 aatgagtgag gtaactcaca ttaattgcgt tgcgctcact gcccgctttc cagtcgggaa
     4501 acctgtcgtg ccagctgcat taatgaatcg gccaacgcgc ggggagaggc ggtttgcgta
     4561 ttgggcgctc ttccgcttcc tcgctcactg actcgctgcg ctcggtcgtt cggctgcggc
     4621 gagcggtatc agctcactca aaggcggtaa tacggttatc cacagaatca ggggataacg
     4681 caggaaagaa catgtgagca aaaggccagc aaaaggccag gaaccgtaaa aaggccgcgt
     4741 tgctggcgtt tttccatagg ctccgccccc ctgacgagca tcacaaaaat cgacgctcaa
     4801 gtcagaggtg gcgaaacccg acaggactat aaagatacca ggcgtttccc cctggaagct
     4861 ccctcgtgcg ctctcctgtt ccgaccctgc cgcttaccgg atacctgtcc gcctttctcc
     4921 cttcgggaag cgtggcgctt tctcatagct cacgctgtag gtatctcagt tcggtgtagg
     4981 tcgttcgctc caagctgggc tgtgtgcacg aaccccccgt tcagcccgac cgctgcgcct
     5041 tatccggtaa ctatcgtctt gagtccaacc cggtaagaca cgacttatcg ccactggcag
     5101 cagccactgg taacaggatt agcagagcga ggtatgtagg cggtgctaca gagttcttga
     5161 agtggtggcc taactacggc tacactagaa ggacagtatt tggtatctgc gctctgctga
     5221 agccagttac cttcggaaaa agagttggta gctcttgatc cggcaaacaa accaccgctg
     5281 gtagcggtgg tttttttgtt tgcaagcagc agattacgcg cagaaaaaaa ggatctcaag
     5341 aagatccttt gatcttttct acggggtctg acgctcagtg gaacgaaaac tcacgttaag
     5401 ggattttggt catgagatta tcaaaaagga tcttcaccta gatcctttta aattaaaaat
     5461 gaagttttaa atcaatctaa agtatatatg agtaaacttg gtctgacagt taccaatgct
     5521 taatcagtga ggcacctatc tcagcgatct gtctatttcg ttcatccata gttgcctgac
     5581 tccccgtcgt gtagataact acgatacggg agggcttacc atctggcccc agtgctgcaa
     5641 tgataccgcg agacccacgc tcaccggctc cagatttatc agcaataaac cagccagccg
     5701 gaagggccga gcgcagaagt ggtcctgcaa ctttatccgc ctccatccag tctattaatt
     5761 gttgccggga agctagagta agtagttcgc cagttaatag tttgcgcaac gttgttgcca
     5821 ttgctacagg catcgtggtg tcacgctcgt cgtttggtat ggcttcattc agctccggtt
     5881 cccaacgatc aaggcgagtt acatgatccc ccatgttgtg caaaaaagcg gttagctcct
     5941 tcggtcctcc gatcgttgtc agaagtaagt tggccgcagt gttatcactc atggttatgg
     6001 cagcactgca taattctctt actgtcatgc catccgtaag atgcttttct gtgactggtg
     6061 agtactcaac caagtcattc tgagaatagt gtatgcggcg accgagttgc tcttgcccgg
     6121 cgtcaatacg ggataatacc gcgccacata gcagaacttt aaaagtgctc atcattggaa
     6181 aacgttcttc ggggcgaaaa ctctcaagga tcttaccgct gttgagatcc agttcgatgt
     6241 aacccactcg tgcacccaac tgatcttcag catcttttac tttcaccagc gtttctgggt
     6301 gagcaaaaac aggaaggcaa aatgccgcaa aaaagggaat aagggcgaca cggaaatgtt
     6361 gaatactcat actcttcctt tttcaatatt attgaagcat ttatcagggt tattgtctca
     6421 tgagcggata catatttgaa tgtatttaga aaaataaaca aataggggtt ccgcgcacat
     6481 ttccccgaaa agtgccacct gggtcctttt catcacgtgc tataaaaata attataattt
     6541 aaatttttta atataaatat ataaattaaa aatagaaagt aaaaaaagaa attaaagaaa
     6601 aaatagtttt tgttttccga agatgtaaaa gactctaggg ggatcgccaa caaatactac
     6661 cttttatctt gctcttcctg ctctcaggta ttaatgccga attgtttcat cttgtctgtg
     6721 tagaagacca cacacgaaaa tcctgtgatt ttacatttta cttatcgtta atcgaatgta
     6781 tatctattta atctgctttt cttgtctaat aaatatatat gtaaagtacg ctttttgttg
     6841 aaatttttta aacctttgtt tatttttttt tcttcattcc gtaactcttc taccttcttt
     6901 atttactttc taaaatccaa atacaaaaca taaaaataaa taaacacaga gtaaattccc
     6961 aaattattcc atcattaaaa gatacgaggc gcgtgtaagt tacaggcaag cgatccgtcc
     7021 taagaaacca ttattatcat gacattaacc tataaaaata ggcgtatcac gaggcccttt
     7081 cgtc
//
