[The description below was written by a language model from this plasmid's Addgene catalogue record and the feature table of its GenBank file.]
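Description:
p416 3-F GW is an empty yeast–E. coli shuttle vector that converts the centromeric plasmid pRS416 into a destination vector for three-fragment (MultiSite) Gateway cloning. The 7,084 bp circular backbone carries a CEN6/ARS element, so it is maintained in Saccharomyces cerevisiae at low, stable copy number. The URA3 gene, with its own promoter, allows selection on medium lacking uracil and counterselection with 5-fluoroorotic acid. In E. coli the plasmid replicates from a ColE1/pUC-type origin and is selected through the beta-lactamase (AmpR) gene. An f1 origin is also present. The catalogue lists the plasmid as low copy, although the annotated bacterial origin is described as a high-copy type.

The Gateway cassette sits in the pBluescript-derived polylinker region, between the T7 and T3 phage promoters and the usual M13, KS and SK sequencing primer sites, with the lac promoter and operator lying beyond the T3 end. It is bounded by attR3 and attR4 sites and contains a chloramphenicol acetyltransferase gene with its cat promoter, together with the ccdB gyrase toxin gene. The unrecombined vector therefore has to be grown in a ccdB-tolerant strain under chloramphenicol and ampicillin selection. In an LR Clonase reaction, compatible entry clones replace the CmR–ccdB segment. This assembles three inserts in a defined order and orientation, and loss of ccdB selects for recombinants in standard strains.

No yeast promoter or terminator is annotated next to the cassette, so any such regulatory elements would apparently have to come from the inserted fragments, for example as promoter, coding sequence and terminator or tag modules. The record gives no specific application beyond this, though its reference title mentions fluorescent X-QTL work.
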