Addgene plasmid #58552: p416 3-F GW
Purpose: (Empty Backbone) pRS416 carrying Gateway cassette for three inserts
Depositing lab: Leonid Kruglyak. Depositing organization: Princeton University.
Backbone
  Vector backbone: pRS416
  Backbone size (bp): 7084
  Modifications to backbone: Insertion of 3-fragment Gateway cassette
  Vector type: Yeast Expression
  Selectable markers: URA3
Growth in bacteria
  Bacterial resistance: Chloramphenicol and Ampicillin, 25 & 100 μg/mL
  Growth temperature: 37°C
  Growth strain: ccdB Survival
  Copy number: Low Copy
Gene/Insert
  Cloning method: Restriction Enzyme
Terms and licenses: Academic/Nonprofit Terms; Industry Terms: Not Available to Industry
How to cite: p416 3-F GW was a gift from Leonid Kruglyak (Addgene plasmid # 58552 ; http://n2t.net/addgene:58552 ; RRID:Addgene_58552)
