>Addgene plasmid #58552 | p416 3-F GW | addgene partial sequence | sequence record 95442 | CAT-R 5'-GCAACTGACTGAAATGCCTC-3'
ATAACTCAAAAAATACGCCCGGTAGTGATCTTATTTCATTATGGTGAAAGTTGGAACCTCTTACGTGCCG
ATCAACGTCTCATTTTCGCCAAAAGTTGGCCCAGGGCTTCCCGGTATCAACAGGGACACCAGGATTTATT
TATTCTGCGAAGTGATCTTCCGTCACAGGTATTTATTCGGCGCAAAGTGCGTCGGGTGATGCTGCCAACT
TACGGCCGCCATAGTGACTGGATATGTTGTGTTTTACAGTATTATGTAGTCTGTTTTTTATGCAAAATCT
AATCTTAATATATTGATATTTATATCATTTTACGTTTCTCGTTCAACTTTATTATACATAGCTTGATAAT
TCACTGGCCGTCGGGGCTGCAGGAATTC
