>Addgene plasmid #58552 | p416 3-F GW | addgene partial sequence | sequence record 98869 | CAT-F 5'-GTTTGTGATGGCTTCCATGTC-3'
AACAGTATGCGTATTTGCGCGCTGATTTTTGCGGTATAAGAATATATACTGATATGTNTACCCNAAGTAT
GTCAAAAAGAGGTATGCTATGAANCAGCGTATTACAGTGACAGTTGACAGCGACAGCTATCAGTTGCTCA
AGGCATATATGATGTCAATATCTCCGGTCTGGTAAGCACAACCATGCAGAATGAAGNCCGTCGTCTGCGT
GCCGAACGCTGGAAAGCGGAAAATCAGGAAGGGATGGCTGAGGTCGCCCGGTTTATTGAAATGAACGGCT
CTTTTGCTGACGAGAACAGGGGCTGGTGAAATGCAGTTTAAGGTTTACACCTATAAAAGAGAGAGCCGTT
ATCGTCTGTTTGTGGATGTACAGAGTGATATTATTGACACGCCCGGGCGACGGATGGTGATCCCCCTGGC
CAGTGCACGTCTGCTGTCAGATAAAGTCTCCCGTGAA
